Addgene plasmid #242622: M54
Purpose: Strep-Flag-MYCMutMBIIIa-His protein expression in bacteria
Depositing lab: Alain Nepveu. Depositing organization: McGill University. Publication: The function of MYC in base excision repair protects against RAS-induced senescence. Faraco CCF, Zhu W, Fortier AM, Ramdzan ZM, Vickridge E, Ong V, Goudreau F, Djerir B, Bellemare J, Gu S, Zhang H, Carroll BL, Krishnan SS, Leduy L, Guarne A, Park M, Marechal A, Nepveu A. Nucleic Acids Res. 2025 Jul 19;53(14):gkaf706. doi: 10.1093/nar/gkaf706. PubMed 40737085.
Backbone
  Vector backbone: pET30a
  Vector type: Bacterial Expression
Growth in bacteria
  Bacterial resistance: Kanamycin, 50 μg/mL
  Growth temperature: 30°C
  Growth strain: DH5alpha
  Growth instructions: growth 30°C, protein expression 12°C
  Copy number: High Copy
Gene/Insert
  Gene/Insert name: Strep-Flag-MYCMutMBIIIa-His
  Species: H. sapiens (human)
  Mutation: I189A,V193A,V194A,F195S,L199A
  Entrez Gene: MYC (a.k.a. MRTL, MYCC, bHLHe39, c-Myc)
  Tag / fusion protein: Strep (N terminal on insert); His (C terminal on insert)
  Cloning method: Gene Synthesis
Terms and licenses: Academic/Nonprofit Terms; Industry Terms: Not Available to Industry
Depositor comments: 5' Cloning Site: NdeI, 3' Cloning Site: XhoI
How to cite: M54 was a gift from Alain Nepveu (Addgene plasmid # 242622 ; http://n2t.net/addgene:242622 ; RRID:Addgene_242622)
