[The description below was written by a language model from this plasmid's Addgene catalogue record and pLannotate feature annotations shown in this document.]
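Description:
M54 is a bacterial expression plasmid built on the pET30a backbone that produces a tagged mutant form of human MYC in E. coli. The synthesized insert, placed between the NdeI and XhoI sites, encodes MYC with an N-terminal Strep tag followed by a FLAG epitope, and a C-terminal His tag. The annotated sequence shows a short FLAG match just upstream of the MYC coding region and a histidine tag shortly after its end; the Strep tag is not called by the annotation but is listed in the catalogue fields. The MYC sequence carries five substitutions (I189A, V193A, V194A, F195S, L199A), which the insert name indicates disrupt the conserved MYC box IIIa region.

Expression is driven by a T7 promoter with an adjacent lac operator and ends at the T7 terminator. The plasmid also carries lacI under its own promoter, so transcription is repressed until induced with IPTG or lactose in a host that supplies T7 RNA polymerase. Selection is by kanamycin resistance (aph(3')-Ia). Replication uses a ColE1/pBR322-type origin, accompanied by the bom region and the rop gene; the repository lists the plasmid as high copy. An f1 origin is also present, which allows single-stranded DNA production. Short matches to a tetracycline resistance gene, an AmpR promoter fragment and a T7 gene 10-derived solubility tag appear to be backbone remnants or partial annotation hits rather than functional parts.

The dual-end affinity tags would allow sequential purification that enriches for full-length protein. The associated publication concerns the role of MYC in base excision repair, which suggests the purified mutant serves as a comparison to wild-type MYC in biochemical assays, although the record does not specify the assays.
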