Features (pLannotate 1.2.2; 19 found; start..end, strand, type, name):
      6..23      +  CDS            9xHis (fragment): 9xHis affinity tag
     33..82      +  CDS            SET1 (fragment): solubility-enhancement tag derived from T7 phage gene 10B
     90..137     +  terminator     T7 terminator: transcription terminator for bacteriophage T7 RNA polymerase
    174..602     +  rep_origin     f1 ori (sequence partly withheld): f1 bacteriophage origin of replication; arrow indicates direction of (+) strand synthesis
    655..712     +  promoter       AmpR promoter (fragment): bla
    721..1536    -  CDS            KanR: aminoglycoside phosphotransferase; aph(3')-Ia; confers resistance to kanamycin in bacteria or G418 (Geneticin®) in eukaryotes
   1658..2246    +  rep_origin     ori: high-copy-number ColE1/pMB1/pBR322/pUC origin of replication
   2432..2571    -  misc_feature   bom: basis of mobility region from pBR322
   2673..2864    -  CDS            rop: Rop protein, which maintains plasmids at low copy number; rop
   2881..3261    +  CDS            YPB1_ECOLX: Protein predicted: Swiss-Prot protein existence level 4. From Escherichia coli.
   3333..3624    -  CDS            TcR (fragment): tetracycline efflux protein; tet; confers resistance to tetracycline
   3639..3660    -  protein_bind   CAP binding site: CAP binding activates transcription in the presence of cAMP. E. coli catabolite activator protein
   3673..4755    -  CDS            lacI: lac repressor; lacI; The lac repressor binds to the lac operator to inhibit transcription in E. coli. This inhibition can be relieved by adding lactose or isopropyl-β-D-thiogalactopyranoside (IPTG).
   4756..4833    -  promoter       lacI promoter: lacI
   4841..5120    -  CDS            TcR (fragment): tetracycline efflux protein; tet; confers resistance to tetracycline
   5146..5164    +  promoter       T7 promoter: promoter for bacteriophage T7 RNA polymerase
   5165..5189    +  protein_bind   lac operator: The lac repressor binds to the lac operator to inhibit transcription in E. coli. This inhibition can be relieved by adding lactose or isopropyl-β-D-thiogalactopyranoside (IPTG). lac repressor encoded by lacI
   5250..5269    +  CDS            3xFLAG (fragment): three tandem FLAG® epitope tags, followed by an enterokinase cleavage site
   5277..6593    +  CDS            MYC: MYC_HUMAN - Also known as BHLHE39. Experimental evidence at protein level: Swiss-Prot protein existence level 1. Transcription factor that binds DNA in a non-specific manner, yet also specifically recognizes the core sequence 5'-CAC[GA]TG-3'. Activates the transcription of growth-related genes. Binds to the VEGFA promoter, promoting VEGFA production and subsequent sprouting angiogenesis (PubMed:24940000). Regulator of somatic reprogramming, controls self-renewal of embryonic stem cells. Functions with TAF6L to activate target gene expression through RNA polymerase II pause release (By similari
>Addgene plasmid #242622 | M54 | addgene full sequence | sequence record 486696 | Addgene NGS Result
TCGAGCACCACCACCACCACCACTGAGATCCGGCTGCTAACAAAGCCCGAAAGGAAGCTGAGTTGGCTGC
TGCCACCGCTGAGCAATAACTAGCATAACCCCTTGGGGCCTCTAAACGGGTCTTGAGGGGTTTTTTGCTG
AAAGGAGGAACTATATCCGGATTGGCGAATGGG
[124 nt withheld, positions 174-297]
C
[91 nt withheld, positions 299-389]
A
[49 nt withheld, positions 391-439]
CCTTTGACGTTGGAGTCCACGTTCTTT
[37 nt withheld, positions 467-503]
ACCCTATCTCGGTCTATTCTTTTGATTTATAAGGGATTTTGCCGATTTCGGCCTATTGGTTAAAAAATGA
GCTGATTTAACAAAAATTTAACGCGAATTTTAACAAAATATTAACGCTTACAATTTAGGTGGCACTTTTC
GGGGAAATGTGCGCGGAACCCCTATTTGTTTATTTTTCTAAATACATTCAAATATGTATCCGCTCATGAA
TTAATTCTTAGAAAAACTCATCGAGCATCAAATGAAACTGCAATTTATTCATATCAGGATTATCAATACC
ATATTTTTGAAAAAGCCGTTTCTGTAATGAAGGAGAAAACTCACCGAGGCAGTTCCATAGGATGGCAAGA
TCCTGGTATCGGTCTGCGATTCCGACTCGTCCAACATCAATACAACCTATTAATTTCCCCTCGTCAAAAA
TAAGGTTATCAAGTGAGAAATCACCATGAGTGACGACTGAATCCGGTGAGAATGGCAAAAGTTTATGCAT
TTCTTTCCAGACTTGTTCAACAGGCCAGCCATTACGCTCGTCATCAAAATCACTCGCATCAACCAAACCG
TTATTCATTCGTGATTGCGCCTGAGCGAGACGAAATACGCGATCGCTGTTAAAAGGACAATTACAAACAG
GAATCGAATGCAACCGGCGCAGGAACACTGCCAGCGCATCAACAATATTTTCACCTGAATCAGGATATTC
TTCTAATACCTGGAATGCTGTTTTCCCGGGGATCGCAGTGGTGAGTAACCATGCATCATCAGGAGTACGG
ATAAAATGCTTGATGGTCGGAAGAGGCATAAATTCCGTCAGCCAGTTTAGTCTGACCATCTCATCTGTAA
CATCATTGGCAACGCTACCTTTGCCATGTTTCAGAAACAACTCTGGCGCATCGGGCTTCCCATACAATCG
ATAGATTGTCGCACCTGATTGCCCGACATTATCGCGAGCCCATTTATACCCATATAAATCAGCATCCATG
TTGGAATTTAATCGCGGCCTAGAGCAAGACGTTTCCCGTTGAATATGGCTCATAACACCCCTTGTATTAC
TGTTTATGTAAGCAGACAGTTTTATTGTTCATGACCAAAATCCCTTAACGTGAGTTTTCGTTCCACTGAG
CGTCAGACCCCGTAGAAAAGATCAAAGGATCTTCTTGAGATCCTTTTTTTCTGCGCGTAATCTGCTGCTT
GCAAACAAAAAAACCACCGCTACCAGCGGTGGTTTGTTTGCCGGATCAAGAGCTACCAACTCTTTTTCCG
AAGGTAACTGGCTTCAGCAGAGCGCAGATACCAAATACTGTCCTTCTAGTGTAGCCGTAGTTAGGCCACC
ACTTCAAGAACTCTGTAGCACCGCCTACATACCTCGCTCTGCTAATCCTGTTACCAGTGGCTGCTGCCAG
TGGCGATAAGTCGTGTCTTACCGGGTTGGACTCAAGACGATAGTTACCGGATAAGGCGCAGCGGTCGGGC
TGAACGGGGGGTTCGTGCACACAGCCCAGCTTGGAGCGAACGACCTACACCGAACTGAGATACCTACAGC
GTGAGCTATGAGAAAGCGCCACGCTTCCCGAAGGGAGAAAGGCGGACAGGTATCCGGTAAGCGGCAGGGT
CGGAACAGGAGAGCGCACGAGGGAGCTTCCAGGGGGAAACGCCTGGTATCTTTATAGTCCTGTCGGGTTT
CGCCACCTCTGACTTGAGCGTCGATTTTTGTGATGCTCGTCAGGGGGGCGGAGCCTATGGAAAAACGCCA
GCAACGCGGCCTTTTTACGGTTCCTGGCCTTTTGCTGGCCTTTTGCTCACATGTTCTTTCCTGCGTTATC
CCCTGATTCTGTGGATAACCGTATTACCGCCTTTGAGTGAGCTGATACCGCTCGCCGCAGCCGAACGACC
GAGCGCAGCGAGTCAGTGAGCGAGGAAGCGGAAGAGCGCCTGATGCGGTATTTTCTCCTTACGCATCTGT
GCGGTATTTCACACCGCAATGGTGCACTCTCAGTACAATCTGCTCTGATGCCGCATAGTTAAGCCAGTAT
ACACTCCGCTATCGCTACGTGACTGGGTCATGGCTGCGCCCCGACACCCGCCAACACCCGCTGACGCGCC
CTGACGGGCTTGTCTGCTCCCGGCATCCGCTTACAGACAAGCTGTGACCGTCTCCGGGAGCTGCATGTGT
CAGAGGTTTTCACCGTCATCACCGAAACGCGCGAGGCAGCTGCGGTAAAGCTCATCAGCGTGGTCGTGAA
GCGATTCACAGATGTCTGCCTGTTCATCCGCGTCCAGCTCGTTGAGTTTCTCCAGAAGCGTTAATGTCTG
GCTTCTGATAAAGCGGGCCATGTTAAGGGCGGTTTTTTCCTGTTTGGTCACTGATGCCTCCGTGTAAGGG
GGATTTCTGTTCATGGGGGTAATGATACCGATGAAACGAGAGAGGATGCTCACGATACGGGTTACTGATG
ATGAACATGCCCGGTTACTGGAACGTTGTGAGGGTAAACAACTGGCGGTATGGATGCGGCGGGACCAGAG
AAAAATCACTCAGGGTCAATGCCAGCGCTTCGTTAATACAGATGTAGGTGTTCCACAGGGTAGCCAGCAG
CATCCTGCGATGCAGATCCGGAACATAATGGTGCAGGGCGCTGACTTCCGCGTTTCCAGACTTTACGAAA
CACGGAAACCGAAGACCATTCATGTTGTTGCTCAGGTCGCAGACGTTTTGCAGCAGCAGTCGCTTCACGT
TCGCTCGCGTATCGGTGATTCATTCTGCTAACCAGTAAGGCAACCCCGCCAGCCTAGCCGGGTCCTCAAC
GACAGGAGCACGATCATGCGCACCCGTGGGGCCGCCATGCCGGCGATAATGGCCTGCTTCTCGCCGAAAC
GTTTGGTGGCGGGACCAGTGACGAAGGCTTGAGCGAGGGCGTGCAAGATTCCGAATACCGCAAGCGACAG
GCCGATCATCGTCGCGCTCCAGCGAAAGCGGTCCTCGCCGAAAATGACCCAGAGCGCTGCCGGCACCTGT
CCTACGAGTTGCATGATAAAGAAGACAGTCATAAGTGCGGCGACGATAGTCATGCCCCGCGCCCACCGGA
AGGAGCTGACTGGGTTGAAGGCTCTCAAGGGCATCGGTCGAGATCCCGGTGCCTAATGAGTGAGCTAACT
TACATTAATTGCGTTGCGCTCACTGCCCGCTTTCCAGTCGGGAAACCTGTCGTGCCAGCTGCATTAATGA
ATCGGCCAACGCGCGGGGAGAGGCGGTTTGCGTATTGGGCGCCAGGGTGGTTTTTCTTTTCACCAGTGAG
ACGGGCAACAGCTGATTGCCCTTCACCGCCTGGCCCTGAGAGAGTTGCAGCAAGCGGTCCACGCTGGTTT
GCCCCAGCAGGCGAAAATCCTGTTTGATGGTGGTTAACGGCGGGATATAACATGAGCTGTCTTCGGTATC
GTCGTATCCCACTACCGAGATGTCCGCACCAACGCGCAGCCCGGACTCGGTAATGGCGCGCATTGCGCCC
AGCGCCATCTGATCGTTGGCAACCAGCATCGCAGTGGGAACGATGCCCTCATTCAGCATTTGCATGGTTT
GTTGAAAACCGGACATGGCACTCCAGTCGCCTTCCCGTTCCGCTATCGGCTGAATTTGATTGCGAGTGAG
ATATTTATGCCAGCCAGCCAGACGCAGACGCGCCGAGACAGAACTTAATGGGCCCGCTAACAGCGCGATT
TGCTGGTGACCCAATGCGACCAGATGCTCCACGCCCAGTCGCGTACCGTCTTCATGGGAGAAAATAATAC
TGTTGATGGGTGTCTGGTCAGAGACATCAAGAAATAACGCCGGAACATTAGTGCAGGCAGCTTCCACAGC
AATGGCATCCTGGTCATCCAGCGGATAGTTAATGATCAGCCCACTGACGCGTTGCGCGAGAAGATTGTGC
ACCGCCGCTTTACAGGCTTCGACGCCGCTTCGTTCTACCATCGACACCACCACGCTGGCACCCAGTTGAT
CGGCGCGAGATTTAATCGCCGCGACAATTTGCGACGGCGCGTGCAGGGCCAGACTGGAGGTGGCAACGCC
AATCAGCAACGACTGTTTGCCCGCCAGTTGTTGTGCCACGCGGTTGGGAATGTAATTCAGCTCCGCCATC
GCCGCTTCCACTTTTTCCCGCGTTTTCGCAGAAACGTGGCTGGCCTGGTTCACCACGCGGGAAACGGTCT
GATAAGAGACACCGGCATACTCTGCGACATCGTATAACGTTACTGGTTTCACATTCACCACCCTGAATTG
ACTCTCTTCCGGGCGCTATCATGCCATACCGCGAAAGGTTTTGCGCCATTCGATGGTGTCCGGGATCTCG
ACGCTCTCCCTTATGCGACTCCTGCATTAGGAAGCAGCCCAGTAGTAGGTTGAGGCCGTTGAGCACCGCC
GCCGCAAGGAATGGTGCATGCAAGGAGATGGCGCCCAACAGTCCCCCGGCCACGGGGCCTGCCACCATAC
CCACGCCGAAACAAGCGCTCATGAGCCCGAAGTGGCGAGCCCGATCTTCCCCATCGGTGATGTCGGCGAT
ATAGGCGCCAGCAACCGCACCTGTGGCGCCGGTGATGCCGGCCACGATGCGTCCGGCGTAGAGGATCGAG
ATCGATCTCGATCCCGCGAAATTAATACGACTCACTATAGGGGAATTGTGAGCGGATAACAATTCCCCTC
TAGAAAGGAGATATACCATGGCTTGGTCCCATCCGCAGTTCGAGAAAGGTTCTGATTACAAGGATGACGA
TGACAAAAGTGGGATGCCTCTTAACGTCTCGTTCACAAACCGCAATTACGACTTAGACTATGATTCGGTA
CAGCCGTATTTCTATTGTGATGAAGAAGAGAATTTCTACCAGCAGCAACAGCAGTCCGAGCTTCAGCCAC
CTGCCCCCTCTGAGGATATCTGGAAAAAATTCGAACTTCTTCCAACGCCCCCGCTGTCGCCGTCGCGCCG
CTCGGGGTTATGCAGCCCTAGTTACGTAGCCGTGACGCCTTTCAGTCTTCGTGGCGACAACGATGGGGGT
GGCGGAAGTTTTTCAACTGCTGATCAGCTTGAGATGGTGACTGAGTTACTTGGGGGAGACATGGTAAACC
AGTCCTTCATTTGTGATCCAGACGACGAAACTTTTATTAAGAACATTATTATCCAAGACTGCATGTGGAG
TGGCTTTTCCGCTGCAGCTAAATTGGTGTCAGAGAAACTTGCCTCGTATCAAGCGGCGCGCAAAGATTCG
GGAAGTCCAAACCCAGCACGTGGCCATTCAGTATGCTCAACCAGTTCGCTTTATCTTCAGGATCTTTCCG
CCGCTGCATCAGAATGCGCCGATCCGTCCGCTGCGTCACCGTATCCCGCGAACGATAGCTCTTCCCCGAA
GTCGTGTGCTTCACAAGACTCGTCGGCATTCTCGCCATCCTCGGATTCTCTGCTGTCTTCGACTGAGTCG
TCGCCTCAGGGGTCTCCAGAGCCTTTAGTCCTTCATGAAGAGACACCACCAACTACATCATCTGACTCCG
AGGAGGAGCAAGAAGACGAAGAGGAAATTGACGTCGTGAGTGTAGAGAAACGTCAGGCTCCCGGCAAACG
TTCGGAATCAGGCTCTCCCTCAGCCGGAGGTCATAGCAAGCCGCCCCACTCACCATTAGTCTTGAAGCGT
TGTCACGTGTCAACTCACCAACATAATTACGCTGCCCCCCCGTCCACCCGTAAGGATTATCCAGCGGCAA
AGCGCGTGAAGTTAGATTCTGTTCGCGTGCTGCGTCAGATCAGTAATAATCGTAAATGTACGTCCCCACG
TTCATCAGATACAGAGGAAAATGTTAAGCGCCGCACACACAATGTTCTTGAACGCCAACGCCGTAATGAA
TTGAAACGCAGTTTTTTTGCCTTACGTGACCAGATTCCCGAGCTTGAGAATAACGAGAAGGCCCCGAAGG
TTGTGATTTTGAAGAAAGCGACGGCGTACATTCTTTCTGTCCAAGCAGAAGAACAAAAGCTGATTAGTGA
AGAAGATTTATTGCGTAAGCGTCGTGAACAGCTTAAGCATAAGTTGGAGCAATTACGTAACTCCTGTGCG
CATCATCACCACCATCACTGAC
